>Addgene plasmid #242101 | AaLS | addgene full sequence | sequence record 486681 | Addgene NGS Result
ATCCGGATATAGTTCCTCCTTTCAGCAAAAAACCCCTCAAGACCCGTTTAGAGGCCCCAAGGGGTTATGC
TAGTTATTGCTCAGCGGTGGCAGCAGCCAACTCAGCTTCCTTTCGGGCTTTGTTAGCAGCCGGATCTCAG
TGGTGGTGGTGGTGGTGCTCGAGTGCGGCCGCAAGCTTGTCGACGGAGCTCGAATTCGGATCCGATATCG
CCATGGAACCGCGTGGCACCAGGGTACCTTAGCGCAGGCTTTTAAACAAGTTGGCCATCTCGATTGCGCT
CAGCGCTGCCTCCCAACCTTTGTTCCCGTGCTTGGTGCCCGCACGTTCGATAGCCTGCTCCAAGGTATCA
GCGGTGATGACGCCGAACGTAATCGGCTTGCGCAGTTCCAAGGAAAGATTCGCCAGGCCTTTCGAAACTT
CAGAGGCAATGTAGTCAAAATGTGGGGTCGCACCACGAATCAGCACGCCAATCGCAATAACTGCGTCGAT
GTCCTCCTTACGAGCCAGTTCACCCGCAGCAACCGGGATCTCCCAGCTACCCGGAACACGTACCAGAGTG
ATGTCCTCTTCTCTACCGCCATGACGCACGATGCAATCGATCGCACCTTCCACCAGACGATCGACGAGCG
CGTGGTTGAAACGGCTGGCCACAATACCGAAGCGCAGGCCTTCAGCTGTTAGTTTTCCCTCATATATTTG
CATATGTATATCTCCTTCTTAAAGTTAAACAAAATTATTTCTAGAGGGGAATTGTTATCCGCTCACAATT
CCCCTATAGTGAGTCGTATTAATTTCGCGGGATCGAGATCGATCTCGATCCTCTACGCCGGACGCATCGT
GGCCGGCATCACCGGCGCCACAGGTGCGGTTGCTGGCGCCTATATCGCCGACATCACCGATGGGGAAGAT
CGGGCTCGCCACTTCGGGCTCATGAGCGCTTGTTTCGGCGTGGGTATGGTGGCAGGCCCCGTGGCCGGGG
GACTGTTGGGCGCCATCTCCTTGCATGCACCATTCCTTGCGGCGGCGGTGCTCAACGGCCTCAACCTACT
ACTGGGCTGCTTCCTAATGCAGGAGTCGCATAAGGGAGAGCGTCGAGATCCCGGACACCATCGAATGGCG
CAAAACCTTTCGCGGTATGGCATGATAGCGCCCGGAAGAGAGTCAATTCAGGGTGGTGAATGTGAAACCA
GTAACGTTATACGATGTCGCAGAGTATGCCGGTGTCTCTTATCAGACCGTTTCCCGCGTGGTGAACCAGG
CCAGCCACGTTTCTGCGAAAACGCGGGAAAAAGTGGAAGCGGCGATGGCGGAGCTGAATTACATTCCCAA
CCGCGTGGCACAACAACTGGCGGGCAAACAGTCGTTGCTGATTGGCGTTGCCACCTCCAGTCTGGCCCTG
CACGCGCCGTCGCAAATTGTCGCGGCGATTAAATCTCGCGCCGATCAACTGGGTGCCAGCGTGGTGGTGT
CGATGGTAGAACGAAGCGGCGTCGAAGCCTGTAAAGCGGCGGTGCACAATCTTCTCGCGCAACGCGTCAG
TGGGCTGATCATTAACTATCCGCTGGATGACCAGGATGCCATTGCTGTGGAAGCTGCCTGCACTAATGTT
CCGGCGTTATTTCTTGATGTCTCTGACCAGACACCCATCAACAGTATTATTTTCTCCCATGAAGACGGTA
CGCGACTGGGCGTGGAGCATCTGGTCGCATTGGGTCACCAGCAAATCGCGCTGTTAGCGGGCCCATTAAG
TTCTGTCTCGGCGCGTCTGCGTCTGGCTGGCTGGCATAAATATCTCACTCGCAATCAAATTCAGCCGATA
GCGGAACGGGAAGGCGACTGGAGTGCCATGTCCGGTTTTCAACAAACCATGCAAATGCTGAATGAGGGCA
TCGTTCCCACTGCGATGCTGGTTGCCAACGATCAGATGGCGCTGGGCGCAATGCGCGCCATTACCGAGTC
CGGGCTGCGCGTTGGTGCGGACATCTCGGTAGTGGGATACGACGATACCGAAGACAGCTCATGTTATATC
CCGCCGTTAACCACCATCAAACAGGATTTTCGCCTGCTGGGGCAAACCAGCGTGGACCGCTTGCTGCAAC
TCTCTCAGGGCCAGGCGGTGAAGGGCAATCAGCTGTTGCCCGTCTCACTGGTGAAAAGAAAAACCACCCT
GGCGCCCAATACGCAAACCGCCTCTCCCCGCGCGTTGGCCGATTCATTAATGCAGCTGGCACGACAGGTT
TCCCGACTGGAAAGCGGGCAGTGAGCGCAACGCAATTAATGTAAGTTAGCTCACTCATTAGGCACCGGGA
TCTCGACCGATGCCCTTGAGAGCCTTCAACCCAGTCAGCTCCTTCCGGTGGGCGCGGGGCATGACTATCG
TCGCCGCACTTATGACTGTCTTCTTTATCATGCAACTCGTAGGACAGGTGCCGGCAGCGCTCTGGGTCAT
TTTCGGCGAGGACCGCTTTCGCTGGAGCGCGACGATGATCGGCCTGTCGCTTGCGGTATTCGGAATCTTG
CACGCCCTCGCTCAAGCCTTCGTCACTGGTCCCGCCACCAAACGTTTCGGCGAGAAGCAGGCCATTATCG
CCGGCATGGCGGCCCCACGGGTGCGCATGATCGTGCTCCTGTCGTTGAGGACCCGGCTAGGCTGGCGGGG
TTGCCTTACTGGTTAGCAGAATGAATCACCGATACGCGAGCGAACGTGAAGCGACTGCTGCTGCAAAACG
TCTGCGACCTGAGCAACAACATGAATGGTCTTCGGTTTCCGTGTTTCGTAAAGTCTGGAAACGCGGAAGT
CAGCGCCCTGCACCATTATGTTCCGGATCTGCATCGCAGGATGCTGCTGGCTACCCTGTGGAACACCTAC
ATCTGTATTAACGAAGCGCTGGCATTGACCCTGAGTGATTTTTCTCTGGTCCCGCCGCATCCATACCGCC
AGTTGTTTACCCTCACAACGTTCCAGTAACCGGGCATGTTCATCATCAGTAACCCGTATCGTGAGCATCC
TCTCTCGTTTCATCGGTATCATTACCCCCATGAACAGAAATCCCCCTTACACGGAGGCATCAGTGACCAA
ACAGGAAAAAACCGCCCTTAACATGGCCCGCTTTATCAGAAGCCAGACATTAACGCTTCTGGAGAAACTC
AACGAGCTGGACGCGGATGAACAGGCAGACATCTGTGAATCGCTTCACGACCACGCTGATGAGCTTTACC
GCAGCTGCCTCGCGCGTTTCGGTGATGACGGTGAAAACCTCTGACACATGCAGCTCCCGGAGACGGTCAC
AGCTTGTCTGTAAGCGGATGCCGGGAGCAGACAAGCCCGTCAGGGCGCGTCAGCGGGTGTTGGCGGGTGT
CGGGGCGCAGCCATGACCCAGTCACGTAGCGATAGCGGAGTGTATACTGGCTTAACTATGCGGCATCAGA
GCAGATTGTACTGAGAGTGCACCATATATGCGGTGTGAAATACCGCACAGATGCGTAAGGAGAAAATACC
GCATCAGGCGCTCTTCCGCTTCCTCGCTCACTGACTCGCTGCGCTCGGTCGTTCGGCTGCGGCGAGCGGT
ATCAGCTCACTCAAAGGCGGTAATACGGTTATCCACAGAATCAGGGGATAACGCAGGAAAGAACATGTGA
GCAAAAGGCCAGCAAAAGGCCAGGAACCGTAAAAAGGCCGCGTTGCTGGCGTTTTTCCATAGGCTCCGCC
CCCCTGACGAGCATCACAAAAATCGACGCTCAAGTCAGAGGTGGCGAAACCCGACAGGACTATAAAGATA
CCAGGCGTTTCCCCCTGGAAGCTCCCTCGTGCGCTCTCCTGTTCCGACCCTGCCGCTTACCGGATACCTG
TCCGCCTTTCTCCCTTCGGGAAGCGTGGCGCTTTCTCATAGCTCACGCTGTAGGTATCTCAGTTCGGTGT
AGGTCGTTCGCTCCAAGCTGGGCTGTGTGCACGAACCCCCCGTTCAGCCCGACCGCTGCGCCTTATCCGG
TAACTATCGTCTTGAGTCCAACCCGGTAAGACACGACTTATCGCCACTGGCAGCAGCCACTGGTAACAGG
ATTAGCAGAGCGAGGTATGTAGGCGGTGCTACAGAGTTCTTGAAGTGGTGGCCTAACTACGGCTACACTA
GAAGGACAGTATTTGGTATCTGCGCTCTGCTGAAGCCAGTTACCTTCGGAAAAAGAGTTGGTAGCTCTTG
ATCCGGCAAACAAACCACCGCTGGTAGCGGTGGTTTTTTTGTTTGCAAGCAGCAGATTACGCGCAGAAAA
AAAGGATCTCAAGAAGATCCTTTGATCTTTTCTACGGGGTCTGACGCTCAGTGGAACGAAAACTCACGTT
AAGGGATTTTGGTCATGAACAATAAAACTGTCTGCTTACATAAACAGTAATACAAGGGGTGTTATGAGCC
ATATTCAACGGGAAACGTCTTGCTCTAGGCCGCGATTAAATTCCAACATGGATGCTGATTTATATGGGTA
TAAATGGGCTCGCGATAATGTCGGGCAATCAGGTGCGACAATCTATCGATTGTATGGGAAGCCCGATGCG
CCAGAGTTGTTTCTGAAACATGGCAAAGGTAGCGTTGCCAATGATGTTACAGATGAGATGGTCAGACTAA
ACTGGCTGACGGAATTTATGCCTCTTCCGACCATCAAGCATTTTATCCGTACTCCTGATGATGCATGGTT
ACTCACCACTGCGATCCCCGGGAAAACAGCATTCCAGGTATTAGAAGAATATCCTGATTCAGGTGAAAAT
ATTGTTGATGCGCTGGCAGTGTTCCTGCGCCGGTTGCATTCGATTCCTGTTTGTAATTGTCCTTTTAACA
GCGATCGCGTATTTCGTCTCGCTCAGGCGCAATCACGAATGAATAACGGTTTGGTTGATGCGAGTGATTT
TGATGACGAGCGTAATGGCTGGCCTGTTGAACAAGTCTGGAAAGAAATGCATAAACTTTTGCCATTCTCA
CCGGATTCAGTCGTCACTCATGGTGATTTCTCACTTGATAACCTTATTTTTGACGAGGGGAAATTAATAG
GTTGTATTGATGTTGGACGAGTCGGAATCGCAGACCGATACCAGGATCTTGCCATCCTATGGAACTGCCT
CGGTGAGTTTTCTCCTTCATTACAGAAACGGCTTTTTCAAAAATATGGTATTGATAATCCTGATATGAAT
AAATTGCAGTTTCATTTGATGCTCGATGAGTTTTTCTAAGAATTAATTCATGAGCGGATACATATTTGAA
TGTATTTAGAAAAATAAACAAATAGGGGTTCCGCGCACATTTCCCCGAAAAGTGCCACCTGAAATTGTAA
ACGTTAATATTTTGTTAAAATTCGCGTTAAATTTTTGTTAAATCAGCTCATTTTTTAACCAATAGGCCGA
AATCGGCAAAATCCCTTATAAATCAAAAGAATAGACCGAGATAGGGT
[37 nt withheld, positions 5438-5474]
AAAGAACGTGGACTCCAACGTCAAAGG
[49 nt withheld, positions 5502-5550]
T
[91 nt withheld, positions 5552-5642]
G
[124 nt withheld, positions 5644-5767]
CCCATTCGCCA
Features (pLannotate 1.2.2; 19 found; start..end, strand, type, name):
     26..73      -  terminator     T7 terminator: transcription terminator for bacteriophage T7 RNA polymerase
     81..130     -  CDS            SET1 (fragment): solubility-enhancement tag derived from T7 phage gene 10B
    140..157     -  CDS            9xHis (fragment): 9xHis affinity tag
    242..703     -  CDS            ribH: RISB_AQUAE - Experimental evidence at protein level: Swiss-Prot protein existence level 1. Catalyzes the formation of 6,7-dimethyl-8-ribityllumazine by condensation of 5-amino-6-(D-ribitylamino)uracil with 3,4-dihydroxy-2- butanone 4-phosphate. This is the penultimate step in the biosynthesis of riboflavin. From Aquifex aeolicus (strain VF5).
    711..733     -  RBS            RBS: efficient ribosome binding site from bacteriophage T7 gene 10 (Olins and Rangwala, 1989)
    748..772     -  protein_bind   lac operator: The lac repressor binds to the lac operator to inhibit transcription in E. coli. This inhibition can be relieved by adding lactose or isopropyl-β-D-thiogalactopyranoside (IPTG). lac repressor encoded by lacI
    773..791     -  promoter       T7 promoter: promoter for bacteriophage T7 RNA polymerase
    817..1096    +  CDS            TcR (fragment): tetracycline efflux protein; tet; confers resistance to tetracycline
   1104..1181    +  promoter       lacI promoter: lacI
   1182..2264    +  CDS            lacI: lac repressor; lacI; The lac repressor binds to the lac operator to inhibit transcription in E. coli. This inhibition can be relieved by adding lactose or isopropyl-β-D-thiogalactopyranoside (IPTG).
   2277..2298    +  protein_bind   CAP binding site: CAP binding activates transcription in the presence of cAMP. E. coli catabolite activator protein
   2313..2604    +  CDS            TcR (fragment): tetracycline efflux protein; tet; confers resistance to tetracycline
   2676..3056    -  CDS            YPB1_ECOLX: Protein predicted: Swiss-Prot protein existence level 4. From Escherichia coli.
   3073..3264    +  CDS            rop: Rop protein, which maintains plasmids at low copy number; rop
   3366..3508    +  misc_feature   bom: basis of mobility region from pBR322
   3694..4282    -  rep_origin     ori: high-copy-number ColE1/pMB1/pBR322/pUC origin of replication
   4404..5219    +  CDS            KanR: aminoglycoside phosphotransferase; aph(3')-Ia; confers resistance to kanamycin in bacteria or G418 (Geneticin®) in eukaryotes
   5228..5285    -  promoter       AmpR promoter (fragment): bla
   5312..5767    -  rep_origin     f1 ori (sequence partly withheld): f1 bacteriophage origin of replication; arrow indicates direction of (+) strand synthesis
