[The description below was written by a language model from this plasmid's Addgene catalogue record and pLannotate feature annotations shown in this document.]
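Description:
AaLS is a bacterial expression plasmid built on the pET29b backbone that carries a synthesized gene for lumazine synthase (ribH) from the hyperthermophilic bacterium Aquifex aeolicus. This enzyme condenses 5-amino-6-(D-ribitylamino)uracil with 3,4-dihydroxy-2-butanone 4-phosphate to form 6,7-dimethyl-8-ribityllumazine, the penultimate step of riboflavin biosynthesis. The sequenced plasmid is about 5.8 kb. It replicates through a ColE1/pBR322-type origin accompanied by the rop gene and the bom mobilisation region. The catalogue lists it as high copy, although rop normally moderates copy number. Selection is by kanamycin through the aph(3')-Ia aminoglycoside phosphotransferase gene. An f1 origin is also present, which would allow single-stranded DNA production with helper phage. Short tetracycline-resistance fragments and a partial AmpR promoter are annotated, but these appear to be backbone remnants rather than functional markers.

The ribH coding sequence sits in a standard T7lac expression cassette: a T7 promoter followed immediately by a lac operator, the strong phage T7 gene 10 ribosome binding site, the open reading frame and a T7 terminator. The plasmid-encoded lacI gene, driven by its own promoter, supplies repressor that keeps the cassette silent until IPTG or lactose is added. Expression therefore requires a host that provides T7 RNA polymerase. A His-tag sequence is annotated downstream of the insert, but it is separated from the end of the ribH annotation by a gap, and the record does not say whether the tag is fused in frame to the protein or excluded by a stop codon. The associated work concerns riboflavin biosynthesis in A. aeolicus, consistent with use of this plasmid for recombinant production of the enzyme in E. coli for biochemical studies.
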