Addgene plasmid #242101: AaLS
Purpose: Lumazine synthase from Aquifex aeolicus
Depositing lab: Audrey Lamb. Depositing organization: University of Texas at San Antonio. Publication: Identification of the phosphatase essential for riboflavin biosynthesis in Aquifex aeolicus. Hoffpauir ZA, Lamb AL. J Biol Chem. 2025 May;301(5):108443. doi: 10.1016/j.jbc.2025.108443. Epub 2025 Mar 25. PubMed 40147773.
Backbone
  Vector backbone: pET29b
  Vector type: Bacterial Expression
Growth in bacteria
  Bacterial resistance: Kanamycin, 50 μg/mL
  Growth temperature: 37°C
  Growth strain: DH5alpha
  Copy number: High Copy
Gene/Insert
  Gene/Insert name: AaLS
  Species: Aquifex aeolicus
  Cloning method: Gene Synthesis
Terms and licenses: Academic/Nonprofit Terms; Industry Terms: Not Available to Industry
How to cite: AaLS was a gift from Audrey Lamb (Addgene plasmid # 242101 ; http://n2t.net/addgene:242101 ; RRID:Addgene_242101)
