>Addgene plasmid #242101 | AaLS | depositor partial sequence | sequence record 477461 | AaLS sequence 474 bps
CATATGCAAATATATGAGGGAAAACTAACAGCTGAAGGCCTGCGCTTCGGTATTGTGGCCAGCCGTTTCA
ACCACGCGCTCGTCGATCGTCTGGTGGAAGGTGCGATCGATTGCATCGTGCGTCATGGCGGTAGAGAAGA
GGACATCACTCTGGTACGTGTTCCGGGTAGCTGGGAGATCCCGGTTGCTGCGGGTGAACTGGCTCGTAAG
GAGGACATCGACGCAGTTATTGCGATTGGCGTGCTGATTCGTGGTGCGACCCCACATTTTGACTACATTG
CCTCTGAAGTTTCGAAAGGCCTGGCGAATCTTTCCTTGGAACTGCGCAAGCCGATTACGTTCGGCGTCAT
CACCGCTGATACCTTGGAGCAGGCTATCGAACGTGCGGGCACCAAGCACGGGAACAAAGGTTGGGAGGCA
GCGCTGAGCGCAATCGAGATGGCCAACTTGTTTAAAAGCCTGCGCTAAGGTACC
